Addgene plasmid #211559: pGln57
Purpose: Amber Suppressor tRNA for Glutamine
Depositing lab: Aron Fenton & Liskin Swint-Kruse. Depositing organization: University of Kansas Medical Center. Publication: Amber Suppressor tRNA-Based Mutagenesis for Positional Semi-Saturated Mutagenesis with Natural Amino Acid Substitutions: An Approach for Mapping Positional Contributions to Protein Function. O’Neil PT, Zeczycki TN, Park K-T, Rodnin MV, Swint-Kruse L, Vincentelli R, Fenton AW. Biophysica. 2026; 6(4):72. 10.3390/biophysica6040072.
Backbone
  Vector backbone: pUC57
  Vector type: Bacterial Expression
Growth in bacteria
  Bacterial resistance: Ampicillin, 100 μg/mL
  Growth temperature: 37°C
  Growth strain: DH5alpha
  Copy number: High Copy
Gene/Insert
  Gene/Insert name: tRNAGln
  Species: Synthetic
  Promoter: Synthetic (Miller 1986)
  Cloning method: Restriction Enzyme; 5′ cloning site EcoRI (not destroyed); 3′ cloning site PstI (not destroyed)
  Sequencing primers: 3′ M13R
Terms and licenses: Academic/Nonprofit Terms; Industry Terms: Not Available to Industry
Depositor comments: Cloned using pAla57 as the vector
How to cite: pGln57 was a gift from Aron Fenton & Liskin Swint-Kruse (Addgene plasmid # 211559 ; http://n2t.net/addgene:211559 ; RRID:Addgene_211559)
