[The description below was written by a language model from this plasmid's Addgene catalogue record and pLannotate feature annotations shown in this document.]
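Description:
pGln57 is a small (about 2.7 kb) bacterial expression plasmid built on the pUC57 backbone that supplies an amber suppressor tRNA charged with glutamine. It replicates in E. coli from the high-copy ColE1/pUC-type origin and is selected with ampicillin through the β-lactamase gene driven by its own bla promoter. The annotation also picks up short backbone remnants (fragments of bom, rop and lacI), which are partial sequences and not expected to be functional.

The payload is a synthetic tRNAGln gene placed between EcoRI and PstI sites, both of which were retained, so the cassette can be excised or swapped. According to the depositor, it was made by cloning into a sibling plasmid, pAla57, which suggests a family of constructs sharing one framework and differing in the tRNA carried. The record lists the promoter as a synthetic one, but the feature table does not annotate it as a distinct element. What it does show is a roughly 70-nt tRNA on the forward strand, followed closely by a fragment of a putative bacterial transcription terminator. The pUC lac promoter, lac operator and CAP binding site lie downstream on the opposite strand, oriented towards the insert. They appear to be backbone elements rather than the intended driver of the tRNA.

An amber suppressor tRNA reads the UAG stop codon as a sense codon, here inserting glutamine. Co-expressing it with a target gene carrying an amber codon at a chosen position yields the glutamine variant. Used with suppressor plasmids for other amino acids, a single amber mutant can generate several natural substitutions at one site, supporting semi-saturated positional mutagenesis to map each position's contribution to protein function.
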