Features (pLannotate 1.2.2; 11 found; start..end, strand, type, name):
    137..234     +  misc_feature   bom (fragment): basis of mobility region from pBR322
    337..408     +  ncRNA          tRNA: Accession: RF00005 - tRNA
    419..448     +  terminator     bacterial terminator (fragment): putative bacterial transcription terminator
    492..508     -  protein_bind   lac operator: The lac repressor binds to the lac operator to inhibit transcription in E. coli. This inhibition can be relieved by adding lactose or isopropyl-β-D-thiogalactopyranoside (IPTG). lac repressor encoded by lacI
    516..546     -  promoter       lac promoter: promoter for the E. coli lac operon
    561..582     -  protein_bind   CAP binding site: CAP binding activates transcription in the presence of cAMP. E. coli catabolite activator protein
    595..687     -  CDS            lacI (fragment): lac repressor; lacI; The lac repressor binds to the lac operator to inhibit transcription in E. coli. This inhibition can be relieved by adding lactose or isopropyl-β-D-thiogalactopyranoside (IPTG).
    870..1458    -  rep_origin     ori: high-copy-number ColE1/pMB1/pBR322/pUC origin of replication
   1629..2489    -  CDS            AmpR: β-lactamase; bla; confers resistance to ampicillin, carbenicillin, and related antibiotics
   2490..2594    -  promoter       AmpR promoter: bla
   2689..35      +  CDS            rop (fragment) (across the origin): Rop protein, which maintains plasmids at low copy number; rop
>Addgene plasmid #211559 | pGln57 | addgene full sequence | sequence record 417453 | Addgene NGS Result
TCGCGCGTTTCGGTGATGACGGTGAAAACCTCTGACACATGCAGCTCCCGGAGACGGTCACAGCTTGTCT
GTAAGCGGATGCCGGGAGCAGACAAGCCCGTCAGGGCGCGTCAGCGGGTGTTGGCGGGTGTCGGGGCTGG
CTTAACTATGCGGCATCAGAGCAGATTGTACTGAGAGTGCACCATATGCGGTGTGAAATACCGCACAGAT
GCGTAAGGAGAAAATACCGCATCATAGGCGCCGCTTCTTTGAGCGAACGATCAAAAATAAGTGGGGCCCC
ATCAAAAAAATATTCTCAACATAAAAAACTTTGTGTAATACTTGTAACGCTGAATTCTGGGGTATCGCCA
AGCGGTAAGGCACCGGATTCTAAATCCGGCATTCCGAGGTTCGAATCCTCGTACCCCAGCCACTGCAGAT
CCTTAGCGAAAGCTAAGGATTTTTTTTAAGCTTCGGGCGTAATCATGGTCATAGCTGTTTCCTGTGTGAA
ATTGTTATCCGCTCACAATTCCACACAACATACGAGCCGGAAGCATAAAGTGTAAAGCCTGGGGTGCCTA
ATGAGTGAGCTAACTCACATTAATTGCGTTGCGCTCACTGCCCGCTTTCCAGTCGGGAAACCTGTCGTGC
CAGCTGCATTAATGAATCGGCCAACGCGCGGGGAGAGGCGGTTTGCGTATTGGGCGCTCTTCCGCTTCCT
CGCTCACTGACTCGCTGCGCTCGGTCGTTCGGCTGCGGCGAGCGGTATCAGCTCACTCAAAGGCGGTAAT
ACGGTTATCCACAGAATCAGGGGATAACGCAGGAAAGAACATGTGAGCAAAAGGCCAGCAAAAGGCCAGG
AACCGTAAAAAGGCCGCGTTGCTGGCGTTTTTCCATAGGCTCCGCCCCCCTGACGAGCATCACAAAAATC
GACGCTCAAGTCAGAGGTGGCGAAACCCGACAGGACTATAAAGATACCAGGCGTTTCCCCCTGGAAGCTC
CCTCGTGCGCTCTCCTGTTCCGACCCTGCCGCTTACCGGATACCTGTCCGCCTTTCTCCCTTCGGGAAGC
GTGGCGCTTTCTCATAGCTCACGCTGTAGGTATCTCAGTTCGGTGTAGGTCGTTCGCTCCAAGCTGGGCT
GTGTGCACGAACCCCCCGTTCAGCCCGACCGCTGCGCCTTATCCGGTAACTATCGTCTTGAGTCCAACCC
GGTAAGACACGACTTATCGCCACTGGCAGCAGCCACTGGTAACAGGATTAGCAGAGCGAGGTATGTAGGC
GGTGCTACAGAGTTCTTGAAGTGGTGGCCTAACTACGGCTACACTAGAAGAACAGTATTTGGTATCTGCG
CTCTGCTGAAGCCAGTTACCTTCGGAAAAAGAGTTGGTAGCTCTTGATCCGGCAAACAAACCACCGCTGG
TAGCGGTGGTTTTTTTGTTTGCAAGCAGCAGATTACGCGCAGAAAAAAAGGATCTCAAGAAGATCCTTTG
ATCTTTTCTACGGGGTCTGACGCTCAGTGGAACGAAAACTCACGTTAAGGGATTTTGGTCATGAGATTAT
CAAAAAGGATCTTCACCTAGATCCTTTTAAATTAAAAATGAAGTTTTAAATCAATCTAAAGTATATATGA
GTAAACTTGGTCTGACAGTTACCAATGCTTAATCAGTGAGGCACCTATCTCAGCGATCTGTCTATTTCGT
TCATCCATAGTTGCCTGACTCCCCGTCGTGTAGATAACTACGATACGGGAGGGCTTACCATCTGGCCCCA
GTGCTGCAATGATACCGCGAGATCCACGCTCACCGGCTCCAGATTTATCAGCAATAAACCAGCCAGCCGG
AAGGGCCGAGCGCAGAAGTGGTCCTGCAACTTTATCCGCCTCCATCCAGTCTATTAATTGTTGCCGGGAA
GCTAGAGTAAGTAGTTCGCCAGTTAATAGTTTGCGCAACGTTGTTGCCATTGCTACAGGCATCGTGGTGT
CACGCTCGTCGTTTGGTATGGCTTCATTCAGCTCCGGTTCCCAACGATCAAGGCGAGTTACATGATCCCC
CATGTTGTGCAAAAAAGCGGTTAGCTCCTTCGGTCCTCCGATCGTTGTCAGAAGTAAGTTGGCCGCAGTG
TTATCACTCATGGTTATGGCAGCACTGCATAATTCTCTTACTGTCATGCCATCCGTAAGATGCTTTTCTG
TGACTGGTGAGTACTCAACCAAGTCATTCTGAGAATAGTGTATGCGGCGACCGAGTTGCTCTTGCCCGGC
GTCAATACGGGATAATACCGCGCCACATAGCAGAACTTTAAAAGTGCTCATCATTGGAAAACGTTCTTCG
GGGCGAAAACTCTCAAGGATCTTACCGCTGTTGAGATCCAGTTCGATGTAACCCACTCGTGCACCCAACT
GATCTTCAGCATCTTTTACTTTCACCAGCGTTTCTGGGTGAGCAAAAACAGGAAGGCAAAATGCCGCAAA
AAAGGGAATAAGGGCGACACGGAAATGTTGAATACTCATACTCTTCCTTTTTCAATATTATTGAAGCATT
TATCAGGGTTATTGTCTCATGAGCGGATACATATTTGAATGTATTTAGAAAAATAAACAAATAGGGGTTC
CGCGCACATTTCCCCGAAAAGTGCCACCTGACGTCTAAGAAACCATTATTATCATGACATTAACCTATAA
AAATAGGCGTATCACGAGGCCCTTTCGTC
